Addgene plasmid #159059: pMSR:MSMEG_0389:Dendra
Purpose: T7 expression of C-term fluorescent fusion in E. coli
Depositing lab: Keith Derbyshire & Joseph Wade. Depositing organization: Wadsworth Center, New York State Department of Health. Publication: A Mycobacterial Systems Resource for the Research Community. Judd JA, Canestrari J, Clark R, Joseph A, Lapierre P, Lasek-Nesselquist E, Mir M, Palumbo M, Smith C, Stone M, Upadhyay A, Wirth SE, Dedrick RM, Meier CG, Russell DA, Dills A, Dove E, Kester J, Wolf ID, Zhu J, Rubin ER, Fortune S, Hatfull GF, Gray TA, Wade JT, Derbyshire KM. mBio. 2021 Mar 2;12(2). pii: mBio.02401-20. doi: 10.1128/mBio.02401-20. PubMed 33653882.
Backbone
  Vector backbone: pMSR:Dendra
  Vector type: Bacterial Expression ; Integrating Mycobacterial Expression Vector attL5
Growth in bacteria
  Bacterial resistance: Apramycin, 25 μg/mL
  Growth temperature: 37°C
  Growth strain: DH5alpha
  Copy number: High Copy
Gene/Insert
  Gene/Insert name: MSMEG_0389
  Species: M. smegmatis
  Promoter: pmycTetO
  Tag / fusion protein: Gly-Ala Linker/Dendra2/1x Flag Tag (C terminal on insert)
  Cloning method: Ligation Independent Cloning
  Sequencing primers: 5′ TGATAGAGTTTGTCCTCCCTATCAG; 3′ TCCATATGCACCTTGACACG
Terms and licenses: Academic/Nonprofit Terms; Industry Terms: Not Available to Industry
Depositor comments: NCBI reference sequence: CP000480.1. 5' cloning site: Ase1, destroyed during cloning. 3' cloning site: HindIII, not destroyed during cloning
How to cite: pMSR:MSMEG_0389:Dendra was a gift from Keith Derbyshire & Joseph Wade (Addgene plasmid # 159059 ; http://n2t.net/addgene:159059 ; RRID:Addgene_159059)
