[The description below was written by a language model from this plasmid's Addgene catalogue record and pLannotate feature annotations shown in this document.]
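Description:
pMSR:MSMEG_0389:Dendra is a bacterial shuttle-type expression plasmid from a mycobacterial systems resource, built on the pMSR:Dendra backbone. It replicates at high copy in E. coli through a ColE1/pUC-type origin and is selected with apramycin via the aac(3)IV acetyltransferase gene. It carries no mycobacterial replication origin in the annotated features. Instead it encodes the mycobacteriophage L5 integrase along with adjacent L5 phage sequence, consistent with the catalogue description of an L5 attachment-site integrating vector that inserts as a single copy into the mycobacterial chromosome.

The payload is the Mycobacterium smegmatis open reading frame MSMEG_0389, inserted by ligation-independent cloning. The automated annotation labels this roughly 1.25 kb coding region by its similarity to a Mycobacterium tuberculosis H37Rv protein, which reflects homology rather than the actual source. The record does not state the gene's function. The gene is fused at its C terminus through a Gly-Ala linker to Dendra2, a green-to-red photoconvertible fluorescent protein, followed by a single FLAG epitope and a T7 terminator. Upstream, the listed promoter is pmycTetO, a tet operator-containing mycobacterial promoter. The short "tight TRE" fragments called by the annotation software are most likely just these tet operator sequences, not a mammalian promoter. A T7 promoter lies between this region and the gene, so the same cassette can be transcribed by T7 RNA polymerase in suitable E. coli strains, which is the stated purpose. The fusion allows localisation or photoconversion-based tracking of the protein by fluorescence, and detection or purification via FLAG.
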