Features (pLannotate 1.2.2; 14 found; start..end, strand, type, name):
     15..32      +  promoter       tight TRE promoter (fragment): Tet-responsive promoter PTight, consisting of seven tet operator sequences followed by the minimal CMV promoter
     46..64      +  promoter       T7 promoter: promoter for bacteriophage T7 RNA polymerase
     80..1330    +  CDS            Y1524_MYCTU: Experimental evidence at protein level: Swiss-Prot protein existence level 1. From Mycobacterium tuberculosis (strain ATCC 25618 / H37Rv).
   1367..2053    +  CDS            Dendra2: Dendra2 is a photoconvertible green fluorescent protein published in 2006, derived from Dendronephthya sp.. It has high acid sensitivity.
   2093..2113    +  CDS            FLAG (fragment): FLAG® epitope tag, followed by an enterokinase cleavage site
   2122..2164    +  terminator     T7 terminator (fragment): transcription terminator for bacteriophage T7 RNA polymerase
   2370..3170    +  CDS            ApmR: aminoglycoside 3-N-acetyltransferase type IV ; aac(3)IV; confers resistance to apramycin (Paget and Davies, 1996)
   3237..3254    -  misc_feature   MCS (fragment): pBluescript multiple cloning site
   3295..3883    +  rep_origin     ori: high-copy-number ColE1/pMB1/pBR322/pUC origin of replication
   4051..4079    +  misc_feature   MCS (fragment): pUC18/19 multiple cloning site
   4639..5751    +  CDS            33: VINT_BPML5 - Also known as int. Protein inferred from homology: Swiss-Prot protein existence level 3. Integrase is necessary for integration of the phage into the host genome by site-specific recombination. From Mycobacterium phage L5 (Mycobacteriophage L5).
   5813..5917    -  CDS            32 (fragment): VG32_BPML5 - Protein predicted: Swiss-Prot protein existence level 4. From Mycobacterium phage L5 (Mycobacteriophage L5).
   5973..6077    +  CDS            Y4104_STRCO (fragment): Protein inferred from homology: Swiss-Prot protein existence level 3. From Streptomyces coelicolor (strain ATCC BAA-471 / A3(2) / M145).
   6135..8       +  promoter       tight TRE promoter (fragment) (across the origin): Tet-responsive promoter PTight, consisting of seven tet operator sequences followed by the minimal CMV promoter
>Addgene plasmid #159059 | pMSR:MSMEG_0389:Dendra | addgene full sequence | sequence record 315605 | Addgene NGS Result
TGATAGAGTTTGTCCTCCCTATCAGTGATAGATAGGCTTAAGGAGTAATACGACTCACTATAGGGAGAAG
GAGGCCATTATGAAATTTGTGCTGGCGAGTTACGGGACGCGAGGCGACATCGAACCTTCCGTCGTTGTCG
GTCGCGAACTGCAGAGCCGGGGCCATACCGTCCTGATGGCTGTGCCGCCTGACCTGATCGAGTTCACGGA
GGCCGCGAACTTGAGGACCGTGGCCTACGGCCTGGACACGAAAACGTGGCTGGATATCTACCGCAACTTC
TGGACCTTCGCCCTGCACAGATTCTGGAAGGCCCGGGAAATTCGGTCGTTGTGGCGTGAGATGTGGGACC
TCAGTGACGAATGCTGGGCACAGATGAACGCCACTCTCAGGTCGGTGGCTGCCGATGCGGACGTCTTGTT
CGCCGGACAGAGTTATCAAGAGCCTGCCGCGAATGTGGCGGAATTCTACGATGTTCCACTCGTCACGCTG
CACCACATCCCGATGCGACCCAACGGCCGGCTTGTCACGTTCCTGCCGCCGGTACTGGCGCGCGCATCGA
TGACCGCGTTCGATTGGTTCGCTTGGCGGTTGAACAAGAAAGTCGAGGACGCGCAGCGGCGCGACCTCGG
ACTTCCGAAAGCGACTGGCCCGTCGACACAACGGATCGCCGACCGGATGTCTCTGGAAGTTCAGGCATAC
GACGAGGTCTGCTTTCCAGGGCTGGCGGAGGAATGGGCGAAATGGGGGGAGCTGCGTCCATACGTGGGCA
CCCTCACGATGGAACTCACCACCCCGGCGGATGAAGAAGTGTCGTCGTGGATATGCGGCGGCACGCCTCC
GATCTGCTTCGGCTTCGGCAGCATGCCGGTGGAATCGCCGGCTGACACTGTGGCGATGATCAGCTCAGTT
TGTGCAGAGCTGGGCGAGCGAGCGCTGATCTGTGCCGGCTGGAGCGACTTCAGCGACGTCGCGCTCGCCG
ATCACGTGAAGGTCGTCGGCGCAGTCAACTACGCCACCGTGTTCCCGGGTTGCCGCGCAGTTGTGCATCA
CGGGGGTTCCGGGACCACCGCGGCCAGCCTCCGCGCCGGGCTGCCCACGCTGGTCCTGTCGATGGATGCC
AACCAGGCTCTCTGGGGTGCCCAGATCAAGCGTTTGAAAGTCGGTACCACGCGGCGGTTCTCGAAGACGA
ATCGGCGGACGCTGATCGCCGACTTGCGTACGATTCTCGATCCGGCGTATGCGGCTCGCGCTCAAGCTCT
CGCACGAGGAATGACCAGACCGGCCGAGAGTGTCGTCAGAGCGGCCGATGTCATCGAGGCCTTCGCGAGG
TCGAGGTGTTCGGCGAAGCTTGGTGCGGCCGCGGGCAACACGCCTGGCATCAATCTGATCAAGGAGGACA
TGCGTGTCAAGGTGCATATGGAGGGCAACGTGAACGGTCACGCCTTCGTGATCGAGGGGGAGGGTAAGGG
TAAGCCTTACGAAGGGACCCAGACCGCCAACCTCACCGTCAAGGAGGGCGCCCCTCTCCCATTCTCGTAC
GATATCCTCACTACCGCGGTGCATTACGGGAACCGCGTGTTCACCAAGTACCCCGAGGATATCCCTGACT
ACTTCAAGCAGAGCTTCCCGGAGGGATACTCCTGGGAGCGGACGATGACCTTCGAAGACAAGGGTATCTG
TACGATCCGCAGCGACATCTCGCTGGAAGGGGACTGTTTCTTCCAGAACGTCCGTTTCAAGGGGACCAAC
TTTCCGCCGAACGGCCCGGTCATGCAGAAGAAGACCCTCAAGTGGGAGCCGAGCACGGAGAAGCTGCACG
TTCGGGACGGCCTCCTGGTCGGCAACATCAACATGGCGCTGCTGCTGGAAGGCGGCGGCCACTACCTATG
CGACTTCAAGACCACGTACAAAGCGAAGAAGGTCGTCCAGCTGCCCGACGCGCACTTCGTGGACCACCGC
ATCGAAATCCTGGGGAACGATTCGGACTACAACAAGGTCAAGTTGTACGAGCACGCTGTGGCACGCTATA
GCCCGCTCCCGTCGCAGGTCTGGTTCGAAGGCGGCGGCGGGGAGAACCTGTATTTCCAGGACTACAAGGA
CGACGACGACAAGTGATTTAAATAACCCCTTGGGGCCTCTAAACGGGTCTTGAGGGGTTTTTTGTTAACT
AGCGTACGATCGAATTCCTGCAGCTCACGGTAACTGATGCCGTATTTGCAGTACCAGCGTACGGCCCACA
GAATGATGTCACGCTGAAAATGCCGGCCTTTGAATGGGTTCATGTGCAGCTCCATCAGCAAAAGGGGATG
ATAAGTTTATCACCACCGACTATTTGCAACAGTGCCGTTGATCGTGCTATGATCGACTGATGTCATCAGC
GGTGGAGTGCAATGTCGTGCAATACGAATGGCGAAAAGCCGAGCTCATCGGTCAGCTTCTCAACCTTGGG
GTTACCCCCGGCGGTGTGCTGCTGGTCCACAGCTCCTTCCGTAGCGTCCGGCCCCTCGAAGATGGGCCAC
TTGGACTGATCGAGGCCCTGCGTGCTACGCTGGGTCCGGGAGGGACGCTCGTCATGCCCTCGTGGTCAGG
TCTGGACGACGAGCCGTTCGATCCTGCCACGTCGCCCGTTACACCGGACCTTGGAGTTGTCTCTGACACA
TTCTGGCGCCTGCCAAATGTAAAGCGCAGCGCCCATCCATTTGCCTTTGCGGCAGCGGGGCCACAGGCAG
AGCAGATCATCTCTGATCCATTGCCCCTGCCACCTTACTCGCCTGCAAGCCCGGTCGCCCGTGTCCATGA
ACTCGATGGGCAGGTACTTCTCCTCGGCGTGGGACACGATGCCAACACGACGCTGCATCTTGCCGAGTTG
ATGGCAAAGGTTCCCTATGGGGTGCCGAGACACTGCACCATTCTTCAGGATGGCAAGTTGGTACGCGTCG
ATTATCTCGAGAATGACCACTGCTGTGAGCGCTTTGCCTTGGCGGACAGGTGGCTCAAGGAGAAGAGCCT
TCAGAAGGAAGGTCCAGTCGGTCATGCCTTTGCTCGGTTGATCCGCTCCCGCGACATTGTGGCGACAGCC
CTGGGTCAACTGGGCCGAGATCCGTTGATCTTCCTGCATCCGCCAGAGGCGGGATGCGAAGAATGCGATG
CCGCTCGCCAGTCGATTGGCTGAGCTCATGAGCGGAGAACGAGATGACGTTGGAGGGGCAAGGTCGCGCT
GATTGCTGGGGCAACACGGGGGATCCACTAGTTCCATGAGCGTCAGACCCCGTAGAAAAGATCAAAGGAT
CTTCTTGAGATCCTTTTTTTCTGCGCGTAATCTGCTGCTTGCAAACAAAAAAACCACCGCTACCAGCGGT
GGTTTGTTTGCCGGATCAAGAGCTACCAACTCTTTTTCCGAAGGTAACTGGCTTCAGCAGAGCGCAGATA
CCAAATACTGTCCTTCTAGTGTAGCCGTAGTTAGGCCACCACTTCAAGAACTCTGTAGCACCGCCTACAT
ACCTCGCTCTGCTAATCCTGTTACCAGTGGCTGCTGCCAGTGGCGATAAGTCGTGTCTTACCGGGTTGGA
CTCAAGACGATAGTTACCGGATAAGGCGCAGCGGTCGGGCTGAACGGGGGGTTCGTGCACACAGCCCAGC
TTGGAGCGAACGACCTACACCGAACTGAGATACCTACAGCGTGAGCTATGAGAAAGCGCCACGCTTCCCG
AGGGGAGAAAGGCGGACAGGTATCCGGTAAGCGGCAGGGTCGGAACAGGAGAGCGCACGAGGGAGCTTCC
AGGGGGAAACGCCTGGTATCTTTATAGTCCTGTCGGGTTTCGCCACCTCTGACTTGAGCGTCGATTTTTG
TGATGCTCGTCAGGGGGGCGGAGCCTATGGAAAAACGCCAGCAACGCGGCCTTTTTACGGTTCCTGGCCT
TTTGCTGGCCTTTTGCTCACATGTTCTTTCCTGCGTTATCCCCTGATTCTGTGGATAACCGTATTACCGC
CTTTGAGTGAGCTGATACCGCTCGCCGCAGCCGAACGACCGAGCGCAACGCGTGCGGCCGCGGTACCCGG
GGATCCTCTAGAGTCGACCACCAAGGGCACCATCTCTGCTTGGGCCACCCCGTTGGCCGCAGCCAGCTCG
CTGAGAGCCGTGAACGACAGGGCGAACGCCAGCCCGCCGACGGCGAGGGTTCCGACCGCTGCAACTCCCG
GTGCAACCTTGTCCCGGTCTATTCTCTTCACTGCACCAGCTCCAATCTGGTGTGAATGCCCCTCGTCTGT
TCGCGCAGGCGGGGGGCTCTATTCGTTTGTCAGCATCGAAAGTAGCCAGATCAGGGATGCGTTGCAACCG
CGTATGCCCAGGTCAGAAGAGTCGCACAAGAGTTGCAGACCCCTGGAAAGAAAAATGGCCAGAGGGCGAA
AACACCCTCTGACCAGCGGAGCGGGCGACGGGAATCGAACCCGCGTAGCTAGTTTGGAAGAATGGGTGTC
TGCCGACCACATATGGGCCGGTCAAGATAGGTTTTTACCCCCTCTCGGCTGCATCCTCTAAGTGGAAAGA
AATTGCAGGTCGTAGAAGCGCGTTGAAGCCTGAGAGTTGCACAGGAGTTGCAACCCGGTAGCCTTGTTCA
CGACGAGAGGAGACCTAGTTGGCACGTCGCGGATGGGGATCGCTGAAGACTCAGCGCAGCGGGAGGATCC
AAGCCTCATACGTCAACCCGCAGGACGGTGTGAGGTACTACGCGCTGCAGACCTACGACAACAAGATGGA
CGCCGAAGCCTGGCTCGCGGGCGAGAAGCGGCTCATCGAGATGGAGACCTGGACCCCTCCACAGGACCGG
GCGAAGAAGGCAGCCGCCAGCGCCATCACGCTGGAGGAGTACACCCGGAAGTGGCTCGTGGAGCGCGACC
TCGCAGACGGCACCAGGGATCTGTACAGCGGGCACGCGGAGCGCCGCATCTACCCGGTGCTAGGTGAAGT
GGCGGTCACAGAGATGACGCCAGCTCTGGTGCGTGCGTGGTGGGCCGGGATGGGTAGGAAGCACCCGACT
GCCCGCCGGCATGCCTACAACGTCCTCCGGGCGGTGATGAACACAGCGGTCGAGGACAAGCTGATCGCAG
AGAACCCGTGCCGGATCGAGCAGAAGGCAGCCGATGAGCGCGACGTAGAGGCGCTGACGCCTGAGGAGCT
GGACATCGTCGCCGCTGAGATCTTCGAGCACTACCGGATCGCGGCATACATCCTGGCGTGGACGAGCCTC
CGGTTCGGAGAGCTGATCGAGCTTCGCCGCAAGGACATCGTGGACGACGGCATGACGATGAAGCTCCGGG
TGCGCCGTGGCGCTTCCCGCGTGGGGAACAAGATCGTCGTTGGCAACGCCAAGACCGTCCGGTCGAAGCG
TCCTGTGACGGTTCCGCCTCACGTCGCGGAGATGATCCGAGCGCACATGAAGGACCGTACGAAGATGAAC
AAGGGCCCCGAGGCATTCCTGGTGACCACGACGCAGGGCAACCGGCTGTCGAAGTCCGCGTTCACCAAGT
CGCTGAAGCGTGGCTACGCCAAGATCGGTCGGCCGGAACTCCGCATCCACGACCTCCGCGCTGTCGGCGC
TACGTTCGCCGCTCAGGCAGGTGCGACGACCAAGGAGCTGATGGCCCGTCTCGGTCACACGACTCCTAGG
ATGGCGATGAAGTACCAGATGGCGTCTGAGGCCCGCGACGAGGCTATCGCTGAGGCGATGTCCAAGCTGG
CCAAGACCTCCTGAAACGCAAAAAGCCCCCCTCCCAAGGACACTGAGTCCTAAAGAGGGGGGTTTCTTGT
CAGTACGCGAAGAACCACGCCTGGCCGCGAGCGCCAGCACCGCCGCTCTGTGCGGAGACCTGGGCACCAG
CCCCGCCGCCGCCAGGAGCATTGCCGTTCCCGCCAGAAATCTAGACGGTGACCACAACGCGCCCGCTTTG
ATCGGGGACGTCGAAATATTGGATCGTCGGCACCGTCACGGCCGTGGGAGGCGGCACGATCCGCGACGTG
ATGATCGGCCGCATCCCCACGGTGCTGCGCAGTGAGCTCTACGCCATCCCGGCGTTGATCTGTGCGTTCG
CACGCACAGGCCCGGTGTGAGAAGGGTCTCTGACGAGCGGGAGAACTCCCTATCAG
