>Addgene plasmid #159059 | pMSR:MSMEG_0389:Dendra | depositor partial sequence | sequence record 307001 | insert sequence
ATGAAATTTGTGCTGGCGAGTTACGGGACGCGAGGCGACATCGAACCTTCCGTCGTTGTCGGTCGCGAAC
TGCAGAGCCGGGGCCATACCGTCCTGATGGCTGTGCCGCCTGACCTGATCGAGTTCACGGAGGCCGCGAA
CTTGAGGACCGTGGCCTACGGCCTGGACACGAAAACGTGGCTGGATATCTACCGCAACTTCTGGACCTTC
GCCCTGCACAGATTCTGGAAGGCCCGGGAAATTCGGTCGTTGTGGCGTGAGATGTGGGACCTCAGTGACG
AATGCTGGGCACAGATGAACGCCACTCTCAGGTCGGTGGCTGCCGATGCGGACGTCTTGTTCGCCGGACA
GAGTTATCAAGAGCCTGCCGCGAATGTGGCGGAATTCTACGATGTTCCACTCGTCACGCTGCACCACATC
CCGATGCGACCCAACGGCCGGCTTGTCACGTTCCTGCCGCCGGTACTGGCGCGCGCATCGATGACCGCGT
TCGATTGGTTCGCTTGGCGGTTGAACAAGAAAGTCGAGGACGCGCAGCGGCGCGACCTCGGACTTCCGAA
AGCGACTGGCCCGTCGACACAACGGATCGCCGACCGGATGTCTCTGGAAGTTCAGGCATACGACGAGGTC
TGCTTTCCAGGGCTGGCGGAGGAATGGGCGAAATGGGGGGAGCTGCGTCCATACGTGGGCACCCTCACGA
TGGAACTCACCACCCCGGCGGATGAAGAAGTGTCGTCGTGGATATGCGGCGGCACGCCTCCGATCTGCTT
CGGCTTCGGCAGCATGCCGGTGGAATCGCCGGCTGACACTGTGGCGATGATCAGCTCAGTTTGTGCAGAG
CTGGGCGAGCGAGCGCTGATCTGTGCCGGCTGGAGCGACTTCAGCGACGTCGCGCTCGCCGATCACGTGA
AGGTCGTCGGCGCAGTCAACTACGCCACCGTGTTCCCGGGTTGCCGCGCAGTTGTGCATCACGGGGGTTC
CGGGACCACCGCGGCCAGCCTCCGCGCCGGGCTGCCCACGCTGGTCCTGTCGATGGATGCCAACCAGGCT
CTCTGGGGTGCCCAGATCAAGCGTTTGAAAGTCGGTACCACGCGGCGGTTCTCGAAGACGAATCGGCGGA
CGCTGATCGCCGACTTGCGTACGATTCTCGATCCGGCGTATGCGGCTCGCGCTCAAGCTCTCGCACGAGG
AATGACCAGACCGGCCGAGAGTGTCGTCAGAGCGGCCGATGTCATCGAGGCCTTCGCGAGGTCGAGGTGT
TCGGCG
